>Addgene plasmid #212487 | pTwist-SARS-CoV-2 Spike-deltaC18 BA.2 | addgene full sequence | sequence record 432810 | Addgene NGS Result
ATGTTTGTGTTCCTCGTTCTCCTGCCCCTCGTTTCTTCCCAATGCGTGAACCTCATAACTAGAACGCAGT
CTTACACGAACTCTTTTACTCGTGGAGTATACTATCCCGATAAAGTCTTTAGGTCCAGTGTCCTTCATTC
TACTCAAGACCTTTTCCTGCCATTCTTCTCAAATGTCACCTGGTTCCATGCTATCCACGTTTCTGGCACC
AACGGAACTAAACGATTTGATAATCCCGTCTTGCCATTTAACGATGGCGTATACTTTGCCTCAACGGAGA
AGTCCAACATTATCCGGGGATGGATATTTGGCACCACCCTGGACTCCAAGACACAGTCTCTCCTCATTGT
GAACAACGCCACCAATGTCGTCATCAAAGTCTGTGAATTTCAATTTTGTAACGATCCCTTTCTCGATGTT
TATTATCATAAGAATAACAAGTCTTGGATGGAGTCAGAGTTCCGCGTTTACAGTTCCGCTAACAACTGTA
CTTTTGAGTACGTTTCCCAACCATTTCTCATGGATCTTGAAGGGAAGCAAGGCAACTTCAAGAATCTCCG
CGAATTTGTGTTTAAGAATATAGACGGCTACTTCAAAATTTATAGCAAGCATACCCCGATAAATCTGGGT
CGGGATCTCCCTCAAGGCTTCTCCGCGTTGGAACCCCTCGTGGACTTGCCGATTGGCATCAACATCACCC
GGTTCCAAACCCTTCTTGCCCTTCATCGAAGCTACCTCACGCCTGGCGACAGTAGTAGTGGTTGGACAGC
GGGCGCAGCAGCCTACTATGTGGGATATTTGCAACCACGCACCTTTCTTCTCAAATATAACGAAAACGGA
ACAATTACCGATGCCGTAGACTGTGCCCTCGATCCCCTGTCCGAAACTAAATGCACACTCAAGTCCTTCA
CAGTTGAGAAAGGCATATACCAAACCAGTAACTTCCGCGTCCAACCCACCGAATCCATTGTTCGATTCCC
TAACATCACCAATTTGTGTCCTTTCGATGAAGTATTTAATGCCACTCGATTTGCATCAGTTTATGCCTGG
AATCGCAAGCGAATATCAAATTGTGTTGCAGATTATAGTGTCCTGTATAATTTCGCACCATTCTTCGCTT
TTAAGTGTTATGGGGTCAGCCCTACGAAATTGAATGACTTGTGTTTTACCAACGTTTACGCAGATTCTTT
CGTCATACGCGGCAACGAAGTCAGCCAGATTGCACCGGGGCAAACCGGAAATATAGCAGACTATAATTAT
AAGTTGCCGGATGACTTCACCGGCTGCGTTATAGCATGGAACTCCAATAAGCTCGATTCAAAAGTCGGCG
GCAACTATAATTATCTTTACCGCCTGTTTCGCAAGTCAAATCTGAAGCCCTTTGAACGTGACATCTCCAC
CGAAATTTATCAAGCTGGCAACAAACCATGTAATGGAGTGGCAGGGTTTAACTGTTATTTTCCCCTTCGA
TCATACGGATTTCGACCAACATATGGGGTGGGCCATCAACCATATCGGGTGGTAGTCTTGAGCTTTGAGC
TGCTCCACGCACCGGCTACAGTTTGCGGACCGAAGAAAAGCACTAACCTGGTGAAGAATAAATGTGTGAA
CTTCAACTTTAATGGGCTCACCGGAACAGGGGTGCTGACAGAATCAAACAAGAAATTTCTCCCTTTTCAA
CAATTTGGTAGAGACATTGCCGATACCACAGATGCCGTCCGCGATCCGCAAACACTGGAAATCCTCGATA
TAACACCCTGTAGCTTCGGCGGGGTCAGCGTGATAACTCCCGGAACGAACACATCCAACCAAGTGGCTGT
CCTGTATCAAGGTGTCAACTGTACCGAAGTCCCTGTGGCGATACACGCCGACCAACTGACACCCACCTGG
AGAGTCTACTCAACAGGTTCCAATGTCTTTCAAACTAGAGCGGGTTGTCTCATTGGCGCTGAGTATGTCA
ATAATTCATACGAATGTGATATTCCTATTGGGGCAGGAATCTGTGCGTCTTATCAAACTCAAACGAAATC
ACACCGGCGCGCTCGCTCAGTAGCCAGCCAGTCCATAATCGCCTATACCATGAGTCTCGGGGCTGAGAAC
TCCGTGGCTTATTCAAACAATTCCATCGCAATCCCAACTAACTTTACCATTAGCGTTACCACGGAAATCT
TGCCCGTCAGCATGACTAAGACGAGCGTAGACTGTACGATGTATATCTGTGGGGATTCCACCGAGTGTAG
CAACCTCTTGCTTCAATACGGGTCTTTCTGTACTCAACTCAAACGAGCATTGACCGGAATTGCGGTCGAA
CAAGACAAGAATACCCAAGAGGTGTTCGCACAAGTAAAGCAAATATACAAAACGCCGCCAATCAAATATT
TTGGCGGGTTTAATTTTAGCCAAATACTGCCAGACCCATCTAAGCCTTCAAAACGCAGCTTTATCGAGGA
TCTGCTGTTCAACAAAGTTACGTTGGCTGACGCGGGTTTCATTAAGCAGTATGGGGATTGTTTGGGAGAC
ATTGCGGCCCGCGACCTTATCTGTGCTCAAAAATTCAATGGGTTGACAGTTCTGCCCCCTCTGCTCACTG
ATGAGATGATTGCACAGTATACATCAGCATTGTTGGCAGGAACCATTACATCCGGCTGGACTTTTGGCGC
GGGTGCGGCCCTTCAAATACCTTTCGCTATGCAAATGGCTTACAGATTCAATGGGATTGGTGTCACGCAA
AATGTATTGTATGAAAATCAGAAGCTGATCGCTAATCAATTTAACAGCGCGATTGGCAAGATCCAAGATT
CACTGTCAAGCACAGCGTCCGCCCTCGGCAAACTCCAAGATGTTGTGAATCATAACGCCCAGGCCCTGAA
TACCCTCGTGAAGCAACTGAGTTCTAAATTCGGCGCAATCTCCAGCGTCCTCAACGACATATTGTCCAGA
CTTGATAAGGTGGAAGCCGAGGTGCAAATTGATCGGCTCATCACAGGCAGGCTCCAGTCACTCCAAACTT
ATGTGACACAACAGTTGATCCGGGCTGCTGAGATACGAGCAAGCGCCAACCTGGCCGCCACTAAAATGTC
AGAGTGCGTGCTCGGGCAGTCCAAACGGGTTGACTTTTGTGGCAAGGGCTATCACTTGATGTCCTTCCCC
CAATCCGCCCCACATGGAGTGGTCTTTCTCCACGTCACTTATGTCCCTGCTCAAGAGAAGAACTTTACGA
CAGCTCCAGCAATCTGTCACGATGGCAAAGCGCACTTTCCCAGGGAAGGCGTTTTCGTCAGTAATGGCAC
GCATTGGTTTGTGACCCAAAGGAATTTCTATGAACCCCAAATCATAACCACTGACAATACATTTGTCTCA
GGCAACTGTGATGTGGTCATTGGGATCGTGAACAACACGGTATATGATCCCCTGCAACCCGAGTTGGATA
GCTTCAAAGAGGAATTGGATAAATACTTTAAGAATCATACTTCACCCGATGTTGATCTCGGGGACATATC
AGGAATAAATGCAAGTGTCGTCAACATTCAGAAAGAGATTGATCGCCTTAATGAGGTCGCCAAGAACTTG
AATGAATCTTTGATCGACTTGCAAGAACTGGGCAAATACGAACAATATATTAAATGGCCCTGGTACATTT
GGTTGGGCTTTATCGCCGGACTTATAGCTATCGTTATGGTCACAATTATGTTGTGCTGTATGACTAGCTG
TTGTTCCTGCTTGAAAGGATGTTGCAGTTGCGGATCTTGTTGTAAATAAAGGATCCTCTAGAAGTTGTCT
CCTCCTGCACTGACTGACTGATACAATCGATTTCTGGATCCGCAGGCCTAATCAACCTCTGGATTACAAA
ATTTGTGAAAGATTGACTGGTATTCTTAACTATGTTGCTCCTTTTACGCTATGTGGATACGCTGCTTTAA
TGCCTTTGTATCATGCTATTGCTTCCCGTATGGCTTTCATTTTCTCCTCCTTGTATAAATCCTGGTTGCT
GTCTCTTTATGAGGAGTTGTGGCCCGTTGTCAGGCAACGTGGCGTGGTGTGCACTGTGTTTGCTGACGCA
ACCCCCACTGGTTGGGGCATTGCCACCACCTGTCAGCTCCTTTCCGGGACTTTCGCTTTCCCCCTCCCTA
TTGCCACGGCGGAACTCATCGCCGCCTGCCTTGCCCGCTGCTGGACAGGGGCTCGGCTGTTGGGCACTGA
CAATTCCGTGGTGTTGTCGGGGAAGCTGACGTCCTTTCCATGGCTGCTCGCCTGTGTTGCCACCTGGATT
CTGCGCGGGACGTCCTTCTGCTACGTCCCTTCGGCCCTCAATCCAGCGGACCTTCCTTCCCGCGGCCTGC
TGCCGGCTCTGCGGCCTCTTCCGCGTCTTCGCCTTCGCCCTCAGACGAGTCGGATCTCCCTTTGGGCCGC
CTCCCCGCCTGTCTAGCTTGACTGACTGAGATACAGCGTACCTTCAGCTCACAGACATGATAAGATACAT
TGATGAGTTTGGACAAACCACAACTAGAATGCAGTGAAAAAAATGCTTTATTTGTGAAATTTGTGATGCT
ATTGCTTTATTTGTAACCATTATAAGCTGCAATAAACAAGTTAACAACAACAATTGCATTCATTTTATGT
TTCAGGTTCAGGGGGAGGTGTGGGAGGTTTTTTAAAGCAAGTAAAACCTCTACAAATGTGGTATTGGCCC
ATCTCTATCGGTATCGTAGCATAACCCCTTGGGGCCTCTAAACGGGTCTTGAGGGGTTTTTTGTGCCCCT
CGGGCCGGATTGCTATCTACCGGCATTGGCGCAGAAAAAAATGCCTGATGCGACGCTGCGCGTCTTATAC
TCCCACATATGCCAGATTCAGCAACGGATACGGCTTCCCCAACTTGCCCACTTCCATACGTGTCCTCCTT
ACCAGAAATTTATCCTTAAGGTCGTCAGCTATCCTGCAGGCGATCTCTCGATTTCGATCAAGACATTCCT
TTAATGGTCTTTTCTGGACACCACTAGGGGTCAGAAGTAGTTCATCAAACTTTCTTCCCTCCCTAATCTC
ATTGGTTACCTTGGGCTATCGAAACTTAATTAAGCGATCTGCATCTCAATTAGTCAGCAACCATAGTCCC
GCCCCTAACTCCGCCCATCCCGCCCCTAACTCCGCCCAGTTCCGCCCATTCTCCGCCCCATCGCTGACTA
ATTTTTTTTATTTATGCAGAGGCCGAGGCCGCCTCGGCCTCTGAGCTATTCCAGAAGTAGTGAGGAGGCT
TTTTTGGAGGCCTAGGCTTTTGCAAAGGAGGTAGCCAACATGATTGAACAAGATGGATTGCACGCAGGTT
CTCCCGCCGCTTGGGTGGAGAGGCTATTCGGCTATGACTGGGCACAACAGACAATCGGCTGCTCTGATGC
CGCCGTGTTCCGGCTGTCAGCGCAGGGGCGCCCGGTTCTTTTTGTCAAGACCGACCTGTCCGGTGCCCTG
AATGAACTCCAGGACGAGGCAGCGCGGCTATCGTGGCTGGCCACGACGGGCGTTCCTTGCGCAGCTGTGC
TCGACGTTGTCACTGAAGCGGGAAGGGACTGGCTGCTATTGGGCGAAGTGCCGGGGCAGGATCTCCTGTC
ATCTCACCTTGCTCCTGCCGAGAAAGTATCCATCATGGCTGATGCAATGCGGCGGCTGCATACGCTTGAT
CCGGCTACCTGCCCATTCGACCACCAAGCGAAACATCGCATCGAGCGAGCACGTACTCGGATGGAAGCCG
GTCTTGTCGATCAGGATGATCTGGACGAAGAGCATCAGGGGCTCGCGCCAGCCGAACTGTTCGCCAGGCT
CAAGGCGCGGATGCCCGACGGCGAGGATCTCGTCGTGACCCACGGCGATGCCTGCTTGCCGAATATCATG
GTGGAAAATGGCCGCTTTTCTGGATTCATCGACTGTGGCCGGCTGGGTGTGGCGGACCGCTATCAGGACA
TAGCGTTGGCTACCCGTGATATTGCTGAAGAGCTTGGCGGCGAATGGGCTGACCGCTTCCTCGTGCTTTA
CGGTATCGCCGCTCCCGATTCGCAGCGCATCGCCTTCTATCGCCTTCTTGACGAGTTCTTCTAGTATGTA
AGCCCTGTGCCTTCTAGTTGCCAGCCATCTGTTGTTTGCCCCTCCCCCGTGCCTTCCTTGACCCTGGAAG
GTGCCACTCCCACTGTCCTTTCCTAATAAAATGAGGAAATTGCATCGCATTGTCTGAGTAGGTGTCATTC
TATTCTGGGGGGTGGGGTGGGGCAGGACAGCAAGGGGGAGGATTGGGAAGACAATAGCAGGCATGCTGGG
GATGCGGTGGGCTCTATGGTTAATTAACCAGTCAAGTCAGCTACTTGGCGAGATCGACTTGTCTGGGTTT
CGACTACGCTCAGAATTGCGTCAGTCAAGTTCGATCTGGTCCTTGCTATTGCACCCGTTCTCCGATTACG
AGTTTCATTTAAATCATGTGAGCAAAAGGCCAGCAAAAGGCCAGGAACCGTAAAAAGGCCGCGTTGCTGG
CGTTTTTCCATAGGCTCCGCCCCCCTGACGAGCATCACAAAAATCGACGCTCAAGTCAGAGGTGGCGAAA
CCCGACAGGACTATAAAGATACCAGGCGTTTCCCCCTGGAAGCTCCCTCGTGCGCTCTCCTGTTCCGACC
CTGCCGCTTACCGGATACCTGTCCGCCTTTCTCCCTTCGGGAAGCGTGGCGCTTTCTCATAGCTCACGCT
GTAGGTATCTCAGTTCGGTGTAGGTCGTTCGCTCCAAGCTGGGCTGTGTGCACGAACCCCCCGTTCAGCC
CGACCGCTGCGCCTTATCCGGTAACTATCGTCTTGAGTCCAACCCGGTAAGACACGACTTATCGCCACTG
GCAGCAGCCACTGGTAACAGGATTAGCAGAGCGAGGTATGTAGGCGGTGCTACAGAGTTCTTGAAGTGGT
GGCCTAACTACGGCTACACTAGAAGAACAGTATTTGGTATCTGCGCTCTGCTGAAGCCAGTTACCTTCGG
AAAAAGAGTTGGTAGCTCTTGATCCGGCAAACAAACCACCGCTGGTAGCGGTGGTTTTTTTGTTTGCAAG
CAGCAGATTACGCGCAGAAAAAAAGGATCTCAAGAAGATCCTTTGATCTTTTCTACGGGGTCTGACGCTC
AGTGGAACGAAAACTCACGTTAAGGGATTTTGGTCATGAGATTATCAAAAAGGATCTTCACCTAGATCCT
TTTAAATTAAAAATGAAGTTTTAAATCAATCTAAAGTATATATGAGTAAACTTGGTCTGACAGTTACCAA
TGCTTAATCAGTGAGGCACCTATCTCAGCGATCTGTCTATTTCGTTCATCCATAGTTGCATTTAAATTTC
CGAACTCTCCAAGGCCCTCGTCGGAAAATCTTCAAACCTTTCGTCCGATCCATCTTGCAGGCTACCTCTC
GAACGAACTATCGCAAGTCTCTTGGCCGGCCTTGCGCCTTGGCTATTGCTTGGCAGCGCCTATCGCCAGG
TATTACTCCAATCCCGAATATCCGAGATCGGGATCACCCGAGAGAAGTTCAACCTACATCCTCAATCCCG
ATCTATCCGAGATCCGAGGAATATCGAAATCGGGGCGCGCCTGGTGTACCGAGAACGATCCTCTCAGTGC
GAGTCTCGACGATCCATATCGTTGCTTGGCAGTCAGCCAGTCGGAATCCAGCTTGGGACCCAGGAAGTCC
AATCGTCAGATATTGTACTCAAGCCTGGTCACGGCAGCGTACCGATCTGTTTAAACCTAGATATTGATAG
TCTGATCGGTCAACGTATAATCGAGTCCTAGCTTTTGCAAACATCTATCAAGAGACAGGATCAGCAGGAG
GCTTTCGCATGAGTATTCAACATTTCCGTGTCGCCCTTATTCCCTTTTTTGCGGCATTTTGCCTTCCTGT
TTTTGCTCACCCAGAAACGCTGGTGAAAGTAAAAGATGCTGAAGATCAGTTGGGTGCGCGAGTGGGTTAC
ATCGAACTGGATCTCAACAGCGGTAAGATCCTTGAGAGTTTTCGCCCCGAAGAACGCTTTCCAATGATGA
GCACTTTTAAAGTTCTGCTATGTGGCGCGGTATTATCCCGTATTGACGCCGGGCAAGAGCAACTCGGTCG
CCGCATACACTATTCTCAGAATGACTTGGTTGAGTATTCACCAGTCACAGAAAAGCATCTTACGGATGGC
ATGACAGTAAGAGAATTATGCAGTGCTGCCATAACCATGAGTGATAACACTGCGGCCAACTTACTTCTGA
CAACGATTGGAGGACCGAAGGAGCTAACCGCTTTTTTGCACAACATGGGGGATCATGTAACTCGCCTTGA
TCGTTGGGAACCGGAGCTGAATGAAGCCATACCAAACGACGAGCGTGACACCACGATGCCTGTAGCAATG
GCAACAACCTTGCGTAAACTATTAACTGGCGAACTACTTACTCTAGCTTCCCGGCAACAGTTGATAGACT
GGATGGAGGCGGATAAAGTTGCAGGACCACTTCTGCGCTCGGCCCTTCCGGCTGGCTGGTTTATTGCTGA
TAAATCTGGAGCCGGTGAGCGTGGGTCTCGCGGTATCATTGCAGCACTGGGGCCAGATGGTAAGCCCTCC
CGTATCGTAGTTATCTACACGACGGGGAGTCAGGCAACTATGGATGAACGAAATAGACAGATCGCTGAGA
TAGGTGCCTCACTGATTAAGCATTGGTAACCGATTCTAGGTGCATTGGCGCAGAAAAAAATGCCTGATGC
GACGCTGCGCGTCTTATACTCCCACATATGCCAGATTCAGCAACGGATACGGCTTCCCCAACTTGCCCAC
TTCCATACGTGTCCTCCTTACCAGAAATTTATCCTTAAGATCCCGAATCGTTTAAACTCGACTCTGGCTC
TATCGAATCTCCGTCGTTTCGAGCTTACGCGAACAGCCGTGGCGCTCATTTGCTCGTCGGGCATCGAATC
TCGTCAGCTATCGTCAGCTTACCTTTTTGGCAGCGATCGCGGCTCCCGACATCTTGGACCATTAGCTCCA
CAGGTATCTTCTTCCCTCTAGTGGTCATAACAGCAGCTTCAGCTACCTCTCAATTCAAAAAACCCCTCAA
GACCCGTTTAGAGGCCCCAAGGGGTTATGCTATCAATCGTTGCGTTACACACACAAAAAACCAACACACA
TCCATCTTCGATGGATAGCGATTTTATTATCTAACTGCTGATCGAGTGTAGCCAGATCTAGTAATCAATT
ACGGGGTCATTAGTTCATAGCCCATATATGGAGTTCCGCGTTACATAACTTACGGTAAATGGCCCGCCTG
GCTGACCGCCCAACGACCCCCGCCCATTGACGTCAATAATGACGTATGTTCCCATAGTAACGCCAATAGG
GACTTTCCATTGACGTCAATGGGTGGAGTATTTACGGTAAACTGCCCACTTGGCAGTACATCAAGTGTAT
CATATGCCAAGTACGCCCCCTATTGACGTCAATGACGGTAAATGGCCCGCCTGGCATTATGCCCAGTACA
TGACCTTATGGGACTTTCCTACTTGGCAGTACATCTACGTATTAGTCATCGCTATTACCATGCTGATGCG
GTTTTGGCAGTACATCAATGGGCGTGGATAGCGGTTTGACTCACGGGGATTTCCAAGTCTCCACCCCATT
GACGTCAATGGGAGTTTGTTTTGGCACCAAAATCAACGGGACTTTCCAAAATGTCGTAACAACTCCGCCC
CATTGACGCAAATGGGCGGTAGGCGTGTACGGTGGGAGGTCTATATAAGCAGAGCTGGTTTAGTGAACCG
TCAGATCGCCTGGAGACGCCATCCACGCTGTTTTGACCTCCATAGAAGACACCGGGACCGATCCAGCCTC
CCCTCGAAGCTTACATGTGGTACCGAGCTCGGATCCTGAGAACTTCAGGGTGAGTCTATGGGACCCTTGA
TGTTTTCTTTCCCCTTCTTTTCTATGGTTAAGTTCATGTCATAGGAAGGGGAGAAGTAACAGGGTACACA
TATTGACCAAATCAGGGTAATTTTGCATTTGTAATTTTAAAAAATGCTTTCTTCTTTTAATATACTTTTT
TGTTTATCTTATTTCTAATACTTTCCCTAATCTCTTTCTTTCAGGGCAATAATGATACAATGTATCATGC
CTCTTTGCACCATTCTAAAGAATAACAGTGATAATTTCTGGGTTAAGGCAATAGCAATATTTCTGCATAT
AAATATTTCTGCATATAAATTGTAACTGATGTAAGAGGTTTCATATTGCTAATAGCAGCTACAATCCAGC
TACCATTCTGCTTTTATTTTATGGTTGGGATAAGGCTGGATTATTCTGAGTCCAAGCTAGGCCCTTTTGC
TAATCATGTTCATACCTCTTATCTTCCTCCCACAGCTCCTGGGCAACGTGCTGGTCTGTGTGCTGGCCCA
TCACTTTGGCAAAGGCGGCCGCC
Features (pLannotate 1.2.2; 21 found; start..end, strand, type, name):
      1..3756    +  CDS            S: SPIKE_SARS2 - Experimental evidence at protein level: Swiss-Prot protein existence level 1. [Spike glycoprotein]: May down-regulate host tetherin (BST2) by lysosomal degradation, thereby counteracting its antiviral activity. From Severe acute respiratory syndrome coronavirus 2 (2019-nCoV) (SARS-CoV-2).
   3830..4418    +  misc_feature   WPRE: woodchuck hepatitis virus posttranscriptional regulatory element
   4471..4592    -  polyA_signal   SV40 poly(A) signal: SV40 polyadenylation signal
   4615..4684    -  CDS            large T antigen (fragment): large T antigen from SV40 (simian virus 40)
   4707..4753    +  terminator     T7 terminator: transcription terminator for bacteriophage T7 RNA polymerase
   4783..4919    +  terminator     rrnG terminator: transcription terminator from the E. coli ribosomal RNA rrnG operon (Albrechtsen et al., 1991)
   4964..5035    +  misc_feature   3' β-globin insulator: insulator downstream of the human β-globin locus (Farrell et al., 2002)
   5080..5276    +  promoter       SV40 promoter: SV40 early promoter
   5290..6081    +  CDS            neo: KKA2_KLEPN - Also known as kan, nptII. Experimental evidence at protein level: Swiss-Prot protein existence level 1. Resistance to kanamycin, neomycin, paromomycin, ribostamycin, butirosin and gentamicin B. From Klebsiella pneumoniae.
   6095..6319    +  polyA_signal   bGH poly(A) signal: bovine growth hormone polyadenylation signal
   6515..7103    -  rep_origin     ori: high-copy-number ColE1/pMB1/pBR322/pUC origin of replication
   7275..7339    -  CDS            bla(M) (fragment): β-lactamase lacking the signal sequence; bla(M); allows cytosolic expression of β-lactamase
   7849..8709    +  CDS            AmpR: β-lactamase; bla; confers resistance to ampicillin, carbenicillin, and related antibiotics
   8722..8858    +  terminator     rrnG terminator: transcription terminator from the E. coli ribosomal RNA rrnG operon (Albrechtsen et al., 1991)
   9010..9081    +  misc_feature   5' β-globin insulator: insulator upstream of the human β-globin locus (Farrell et al., 2002)
   9086..9132    -  terminator     T7 terminator: transcription terminator for bacteriophage T7 RNA polymerase
   9150..9198    -  polyA_signal   poly(A) signal: synthetic polyadenylation signal
   9279..9582    +  enhancer       CMV enhancer: human cytomegalovirus immediate early enhancer
   9655..9672    -  promoter       CMV promoter (fragment): human cytomegalovirus (CMV) immediate early promoter
   9735..9786    +  promoter       CMVd2 promoter: truncated human cytomegalovirus (CMV) immediate early promoter that yields moderately reduced expression relative to the full-length promoter
   9920..10395   +  intron         β-globin intron: internally truncated intron from human β-globin
