[The description below was written by a language model from this plasmid's Addgene catalogue record and pLannotate feature annotations shown in this document.]
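Description:
pTwist-SARS-CoV-2 Spike-deltaC18 BA.2 is a roughly 10.5 kb mammalian expression plasmid built on the Twist pTwist-CMV-BetaGlobin-WPRE-Neo backbone. It supplies the spike glycoprotein of the SARS-CoV-2 Omicron BA.2 variant for pseudovirus production. It replicates in E. coli from a high-copy ColE1/pUC-type origin and is selected with ampicillin through the AmpR β-lactamase gene. A separate cassette, made up of the SV40 early promoter, a neomycin phosphotransferase gene and the bGH polyadenylation signal, provides a marker suitable for drug selection in mammalian cells.

The spike open reading frame is annotated as a 3,756 nt CDS. That length fits the "deltaC18" in the name, which presumably denotes removal of the last 18 residues of the cytoplasmic tail, a truncation commonly used to improve spike incorporation into pseudotyped particles, although the record does not explain the term. The depositor lists the BA.2-defining changes, including the 24–26 deletion with A27S, a cluster of receptor-binding-domain substitutions such as K417N, E484A, Q493R and N501Y, and D614G, P681H and N969K.

The catalogue entry gives the promoter as CAG. The feature table, however, shows a CMV enhancer, CMV promoter elements and a truncated human β-globin intron upstream of the insert, which matches the backbone name instead. Downstream, a WPRE is placed to enhance transcript stability and expression, followed by an SV40 poly(A) signal that the annotation places on the reverse strand. β-globin insulator elements and bacterial and T7 terminators flank the expression unit. According to the associated publication title, spikes of this kind were used to study variant escape from mRNA vaccine-induced humoral immunity.
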