Addgene plasmid #212487: pTwist-SARS-CoV-2 Spike-deltaC18 BA.2
Purpose: Encodes SARS-CoV-2 variant BA.2 Spike for pseudovirus production
Depositing lab: Alejandro Balazs. Depositing organization: Massachusetts General Hospital. Publication: Ongoing evolution of SARS-CoV-2 drives escape from mRNA vaccine-induced humoral immunity. Roederer AL, Cao Y, Denis KS, Sheehan ML, Li CJ, Lam EC, Gregory DJ, Poznansky MC, Iafrate AJ, Canaday DH, Gravenstein S, Garcia-Beltran WF, Balazs AB. medRxiv [Preprint]. 2024 Mar 7:2024.03.05.24303815. doi: 10.1101/2024.03.05.24303815. PubMed 38496628.
Backbone
  Vector backbone: pTwist-CMV-BetaGlobin-WPRE-Neo
  Backbone manufacturer: Twist
  Vector type: Mammalian Expression
Growth in bacteria
  Bacterial resistance: Ampicillin, 100 μg/mL
  Growth temperature: 37°C
  Growth strain: DH5alpha
  Copy number: High Copy
Gene/Insert
  Gene/Insert name: SARS-CoV-2 Spike BA.2
  Species: Severe acute respiratory syndrome coronavirus 2
  Mutation: See Depositor Comments.
  Entrez Gene: S (a.k.a. GU280_gp02, spike glycoprotein)
  Promoter: CAG
  Cloning method: Ligation Independent Cloning
Terms and licenses: Academic/Nonprofit Terms; Industry Terms: Not Available to Industry
Depositor comments: Relevant mutations: T19I , deltaL24P25P26 , A27S , G142D , V213G , G339D , S371F , S373P , S375F , T376A , K417N , N440K , S477N , T478K , E484A , Q493R , Q498R , N501Y , Y505H , D614G , H655Y , N679K , P681H , N764K , D796Y , Q954H (CAT) , N969K Please visit https://www.medrxiv.org/content/10.1101/2024.03.05.24303815v1 for medRxiv preprint.
How to cite: pTwist-SARS-CoV-2 Spike-deltaC18 BA.2 was a gift from Alejandro Balazs (Addgene plasmid # 212487 ; http://n2t.net/addgene:212487 ; RRID:Addgene_212487)
